Addgene plasmid #68716: pQCXIP-BSR-GFP11
Purpose: Split GFP assay
Depositing lab: Yutaka Hata. Depositing organization: Institute of Science Tokyo. Publication: A new cell-based assay to evaluate myogenesis in mouse myoblast C2C12 cells. Kodaka M, Yang Z, Nakagawa K, Maruyama J, Xu X, Sarkar A, Ichimura A, Nasu Y, Ozawa T, Iwasa H, Ishigami-Yuasa M, Ito S, Kagechika H, Hata Y. Exp Cell Res. 2015 Aug 15;336(2):171-81. doi: 10.1016/j.yexcr.2015.06.015. Epub 2015 Jun 24. PubMed 26116467.
Backbone
  Vector backbone: pQCXIP
  Backbone manufacturer: Clontech
  Vector type: Mammalian Expression, Retroviral
  Selectable markers: Puromycin, Blasticidin
Growth in bacteria
  Bacterial resistance: Ampicillin, 100 μg/mL
  Growth temperature: 37°C
  Growth strain: Top10
  Copy number: Unknown
Gene/Insert
  Gene/Insert name: bsr (alt name: Blasticidin S-resistance gene)
  Species: Bacillus cereus
  Tag / fusion protein: GFP11 (C terminal on insert); FLAG (C terminal on insert)
  Cloning method: Restriction Enzyme; 5′ cloning site NotI (not destroyed); 3′ cloning site EcoRI (not destroyed)
  Sequencing primers: 5′ CCCTTGAACCTCCTCGTTCGACC; 3′ tttccgggccctcacattgccaaa
Terms and licenses: Academic/Nonprofit Terms; Industry Terms: Not Available to Industry
Depositor comments: Overall this plasmid contains bsr-GFP11-ires-puromycin resistance gene. GFP11 covers the 11th strand of GFP and the sequence is ctgcagcgcgatcacatggtcctgcacgagtacgtgaacgccgccgggatcact.
How to cite: pQCXIP-BSR-GFP11 was a gift from Yutaka Hata (Addgene plasmid # 68716 ; http://n2t.net/addgene:68716 ; RRID:Addgene_68716)
