[The description below was written by a language model from this plasmid's Addgene catalogue record and pLannotate feature annotations shown in this document.]
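Description:
pQCXIP-BSR-GFP11 is a self-inactivating gammaretroviral expression vector built on the pQCXIP backbone and intended for stable transduction of mammalian cells. It is propagated in E. coli through a high-copy ColE1/pUC-type origin with ampicillin resistance (AmpR). The viral genome is transcribed in packaging cells from a hybrid CMV enhancer/promoter fused to a truncated 5' LTR. This is followed by the packaging signal with a truncated gag segment lacking its start codon, and the genome ends in a ΔU3 3' LTR. After integration the LTR promoter is therefore inactive, and expression depends on the internal promoter.

That internal promoter is a second CMV immediate-early enhancer/promoter driving a bicistronic transcript. The first cistron, cloned between NotI and EcoRI, is a blasticidin S resistance gene fused at its C terminus to GFP11, the eleventh β-strand of GFP, and to a FLAG epitope. An EMCV IRES then allows translation of puromycin N-acetyltransferase from the same message, so transduced cells can be selected with puromycin and/or blasticidin. The catalogue names the insert as bsr from Bacillus cereus, whereas the automated annotation labels the coding region as the Aspergillus terreus BSD deaminase; the record does not resolve this discrepancy. GFP11 itself is not annotated in either feature table, although a gap between the resistance gene and the FLAG fragment is consistent with its position. The two sequence records differ slightly in length and orientation but show the same architecture.

The stated purpose is a split GFP assay. GFP11 is non-fluorescent alone and reconstitutes fluorescence only when it meets the complementary GFP1-10 fragment, for example when cells carrying each half fuse. The associated publication concerns a cell-based assay of myogenesis in C2C12 myoblasts.
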