Features (pLannotate 1.2.2; 23 found; start..end, strand, type, name):
    480..942     -  misc_feature   IRES: internal ribosome entry site (IRES) of the encephalomyocarditis virus (EMCV)
   1050..1071    +  promoter       chicken β-actin promoter (fragment): contains a 21-bp deletion relative to the standard chicken β-actin promoter
   1084..1104    -  CDS            FLAG (fragment): FLAG® epitope tag, followed by an enterokinase cleavage site
   1168..1563    -  CDS            BSD: blasticidin S deaminase; Aspergillus terreus BSD; confers resistance to blasticidin
   1720..1923    -  promoter       CMV promoter: human cytomegalovirus (CMV) immediate early promoter
   1924..2227    -  enhancer       CMV enhancer: human cytomegalovirus immediate early enhancer
   2264..2680    -  CDS            gag (truncated): truncated Moloney murine leukemia virus (MMLV) gag gene lacking the start codon
   2747..3021    -  misc_feature   MESV Ψ (fragment): packaging signal of murine embryonic stem cell virus
   3143..3318    -  LTR            5' LTR (truncated): truncated long terminal repeat from Moloney murine sarcoma virus
   3319..3522    -  promoter       CMV promoter: human cytomegalovirus (CMV) immediate early promoter
   3523..3902    -  enhancer       CMV enhancer: human cytomegalovirus immediate early enhancer
   4088..4192    +  promoter       AmpR promoter: bla
   4193..5053    +  CDS            AmpR: β-lactamase; bla; confers resistance to ampicillin, carbenicillin, and related antibiotics
   5224..5812    +  rep_origin     ori: high-copy-number ColE1/pMB1/pBR322/pUC origin of replication
   5998..6099    -  misc_feature   bom (fragment): basis of mobility region from pBR322
   6105..6434    -  promoter       SV40 promoter: SV40 enhancer and early promoter
   6451..6489    -  misc_feature   bom (fragment): basis of mobility region from pBR322
   6591..6631    -  CDS            rop (fragment): Rop protein, which maintains plasmids at low copy number; rop
   6700..7125    -  LTR            3' LTR (ΔU3): self-inactivating 3' long terminal repeat (LTR) from Moloney murine leukemia virus
   7167..7267    -  CDS            env (fragment): murine leukemia virus gPr80 envelope polyprotein precursor; env; proteolytically cleaved into gp70SU and p15TM subunits
   7300..7371    -  CDS            Mos (fragment): MOS_MOUSE - Experimental evidence at transcript level: Swiss-Prot protein existence level 2. From Mus musculus (Mouse).
   7384..7449    -  CDS            dmpM (fragment): DMPM_STRAD - Protein inferred from homology: Swiss-Prot protein existence level 3. From Streptomyces alboniger.
   7499..447     -  CDS            PuroR (across the origin): puromycin N-acetyltransferase; pac from Streptomyces alboniger; confers resistance to puromycin
>Addgene plasmid #68716 | pQCXIP-BSR-GFP11 | addgene full sequence | sequence record 448190 | Addgene NGS Result
CTCCACTCCGGGGAGCACGACGGCGCTGCCCAGACCCTTGCCCTGGTGGTCGGGCGAGACGCCGACGGTG
GCCAGGAACCACGCGGGCTCCTTGGGCCGGTGCGGCGCCAGGAGGCCTTCCATCTGTTGCTGCGCGGCCA
GCCGGGAACCGCTCAACTCGGCCATGCGCGGGCCGATCTCGGCGAACACCGCCCCCGCTTCGACGCTCTC
CGGCGTGGTCCAGACCGCCACCGCGGCGCCGTCGTCCGCGACCCACACCTTGCCGATGTCGAGCCCGACG
CGCGTGAGGAAGAGTTCTTGCAGCTCGGTGACCCGCTCGATGTGGCGGTCCGGGTCGACGGTGTGGCGCG
TGGCGGGGTAGTCGGCGAACGCGGCGGCGAGGGTGCGTACGGCCCGGGGGACGTCGTCGCGGGTGGCGAG
GCGCACCGTGGGCTTGTACTCGGTCATGGAAGGTCGTCTCCTTGTGGGTTGTGGCAAGCTTATCATCGTG
TTTTTCAAAGGAAAACCACGTCCCCGTGGTTCGGGGGGCCTAGACGTTTTTTTAACCTCGACTAAACACA
TGTAAAGCATGTGCACCGAGGCCCCAGATCAGATCCCATACAATGGGGTACCTTCTGGGCATCCTTCAGC
CCCTTGTTGAATACGCTTGAGGAGAGCCATTTGACTCTTTCCACAACTATCCAACTCACAACGTGGCACT
GGGGTTGTGCCGCCTTTGCAGGTGTATCTTATACACGTGGCTTTTGGCCGCAGAGGCACCTGTCGCCAGG
TGGGGGGTTCCGCTGCCTGCAAAGGGTCGCTACAGACGTTGTTTGTCTTCAAGAAGCTTCCAGAGGAACT
GCTTCCTTCACGACATTCAACAGACCTTGCATTCCTTTGGCGAGAGGGGAAAGACCCCTAGGAATGCTCG
TCAAGAAGACAGGGCCAGGTTTCCGGGCCCTCACATTGCCAAAAGACGGCAATATGGTGGAAAATAACAT
ATAGACAAACGCACACCGGCCTTATTCCAAGCGGCTTCGGCCAGTAACGTTAGGGGGGGGGGAGGGAGAG
GGGGGGGGGGGGGGGGGGGGGAATTCGATATCACTTGTCGTCGTCGTCCTTGTAGTCAGTGATCCCGGCG
GCGTTCACGTACTCGTGCAGGACCATGTGATCGCGCTGCAGGGATCCGCCCTCCCACACATAACCAGAGG
GCAGCAATTCACGAATCCCAACTGCCGTCGGCTGTCCATCACTGTCCTTCACTATGGCTTTGATCCCAGG
ATGCAGATCGAGAAGCACCTGTCGGCACCGTCCGCAGGGGCTCAAGATGCCCCTGTTCTCATTTCCGATC
GCGACGATACAAGTCAGGTTGCCAGCTGCCGCAGCAGCAGCAGTGCCCAGCACCACGAGTTCTGCACAAG
GTCCCCCAGTAAAATGATATACATTGACACCAGTGAAGATGCGGCCGTCGCTAGAGAGAGCTGCGCTGGC
GACGCTGTAGTCTTCAGAGATGGGGATGCTGTTGATTGTAGCCGTTGCTCTTTCAATGAGGGTGGATTCT
TCTTGAGACAAAGGCTTGGCCATGGTTTAGTTCCTCACCTTGCGGCCGCGGATCAATTCCTGCAGGTCCG
TTCCAATGCACCGTTCCCGGCCGCGGAGGCTGGATCGGTCCCGGTGTCTTCTATGGAGGTCAAAACAGCG
TGGATGGCGTCTCCAGGCGATCTGACGGTTCACTAAACGAGCTCTGCTTATATAGACCTCCCACCGTACA
CGCCTACCGCCCATTTGCGTCAATGGGGCGGAGTTGTTACGACATTTTGGAAAGTCCCGTTGATTTTGGT
GCCAAAACAAACTCCCATTGACGTCAATGGGGTGGAGACTTGGAAATCCCCGTGAGTCAAACCGCTATCC
ACGCCCATTGATGTACTGCCAAAACCGCATCACCATGGTAATAGCGATGACTAATACGTAGATGTACTGC
CAAGTAGGAAAGTCCCATAAGGTCATGTACTGGGCATAATGCCAGGCGGGCCATTTACCGTCATTGACGT
CAATAGGGGGCGTACTTGGCATATGATACACTTGATGTACTGCCAAGTGGGCAGTTTACCGTAAATACTC
CACCCATTGACGTCAATGGAAAGTCCCTATTGGCGTTACTATGGGAACATACGTCATTATTGACGTCAAT
GGGCGGGGGTCGTTGGGCGGTCAGCCAGGCGGGCCATTTACCGTAAGTTATGTAACGGACTCTAGAGGAT
CGATCCCCCAGATCTTCAATTCCGGCGCCTAGAGAAGGAGTGAGGGCTGGATAAAGGGAGGATCGAGGCG
GGGTCGAACGAGGAGGTTCAAGGGGGAGAGACGGGGCGGATGGAGGAAGAGGAGGCGGAGGCTTAGGGTG
TACAAAGGGCTTGACCCAGGGAGGGGGGTCAAAAGCCAAGGCTTCCCAGGTCACGATGTAGGGGACCTGG
TCTGGGTGTCCATGCGGGCCAGGTGAAAAGACCTTGATCTTAACCTGGGTGATGAGGTCTCGGTTAAAGG
TGCCGTCTCGCGGCCATCCGACGTTAAAGGTTGGCCATTCTGCAGAGCAGAAGGTAACCCAACGTCTCTT
CTTGACATCTACCGACTGGTTGTGAGCGATCCGCTCGACATCTTTCCAGTGACCTAAGGTCAAACTTAAG
GGAGTGGTAACAGTCTGGCCCTAATTTTCAGACAAATACAGAAACACAGTCAGACAGAGACAACACAGAA
CGATGCTGCAGCGCTGCAGCAGACAAGACGCGCGGCTTCGGTTCCAAACCGAAAGCAAAAATTCAGACGG
AGGCGGGAACTGTTTTAGGTTCTCGTCTCCTACCAGAACCACATATCCTGACGGGGTCGGATTCCACATC
GACTCCCTTCCTCAGGTCGGGCCACAAAAACGGCCCCCAAAGTCCCTGGGACGTCTCCCAGGGTTGCGGC
CGGGTGTTCAGAACTCGTCAGTTCCACCACGGGTCCGCCAGATACAGAGCTAGTTAGCTAACTAGTACAG
ACGCAGGCGCATAACATCAAACATAGACACTAGACAATCGGACAGACACAGATAAGTTGCTGGCCAGCTT
ACCTCCCGGTGGTGGGTCGGTGGTCCCTGGGCAGGGGTCTCCAAATCCCGGACGAGCCCCCAAATGAAAG
ACCCCCGTCGTGGGTAGTCAATCACTCAGAGGAGACCCTCCCAAGGAACAGCGAGACCACGATTCGGATG
CAAACAGCAAGAGGCTTTATTGGGAATACGGGTACCCGGGCGACGCAGTCTATCGGAAGACTGGCGCGCC
GAGTGAGGGGTTGTGGGCTCTTTTATTGAGCTCTGCTTATATAGACCTCCCACCGTACACGCCTACCGCC
CATTTGCGTCAATGGGGCGGAGTTGTTACGACATTTTGGAAAGTCCCGTTGATTTTGGTGCCAAAACAAA
CTCCCATTGACGTCAATGGGGTGGAGACTTGGAAATCCCCGTGAGTCAAACCGCTATCCACGCCCATTGA
TGTACTGCCAAAACCGCATCACCATGGTAATAGCGATGACTAATACGTAGATGTACTGCCAAGTAGGAAA
GTCCCATAAGGTCATGTACTGGGCATAATGCCAGGCGGGCCATTTACCGTCATTGACGTCAATAGGGGGC
GTACTTGGCATATGATACACTTGATGTACTGCCAAGTGGGCAGTTTACCGTAAATACTCCACCCATTGAC
GTCAATGGAAAGTCCCTATTGGCGTTACTATGGGAACATACGTCATTATTGACGTCAATGGGCGGGGGTC
GTTGGGCGGTCAGCCAGGCGGGCCATTTACCGTAAGTTATGTAACGCGGAACTCCATATATGGGCTATGA
ACTAATGACCCCGTAATTGATTACTATTAATAACTAGTCAATAATCAATGTCAACATGGCGGTAATGTTG
GACATGAGCCAATATAAATGTACATATTATGATATGGATACAACGTATGCAATGGCCAAGCTAATTCTTG
AAGACGAAAGGGCCTCGTGATACGCCTATTTTTATAGGTTAATGTCATGATAATAATGGTTTCTTAGACG
TCAGGTGGCACTTTTCGGGGAAATGTGCGCGGAACCCCTATTTGTTTATTTTTCTAAATACATTCAAATA
TGTATCCGCTCATGAGACAATAACCCTGATAAATGCTTCAATAATATTGAAAAAGGAAGAGTATGAGTAT
TCAACATTTCCGTGTCGCCCTTATTCCCTTTTTTGCGGCATTTTGCCTTCCTGTTTTTGCTCACCCAGAA
ACGCTGGTGAAAGTAAAAGATGCTGAAGATCAGTTGGGTGCACGAGTGGGTTACATCGAACTGGATCTCA
ACAGCGGTAAGATCCTTGAGAGTTTTCGCCCCGAAGAACGTTTTCCAATGATGAGCACTTTTAAAGTTCT
GCTATGTGGCGCGGTATTATCCCGTGTTGACGCCGGGCAAGAGCAACTCGGTCGCCGCATACACTATTCT
CAGAATGACTTGGTTGAGTACTCACCAGTCACAGAAAAGCATCTTACGGATGGCATGACAGTAAGAGAAT
TATGCAGTGCTGCCATAACCATGAGTGATAACACTGCGGCCAACTTACTTCTGACAACGATCGGAGGACC
GAAGGAGCTAACCGCTTTTTTGCACAACATGGGGGATCATGTAACTCGCCTTGATCGTTGGGAACCGGAG
CTGAATGAAGCCATACCAAACGACGAGCGTGACACCACGATGCCTGCAGCAATGGCAACAACGTTGCGCA
AACTATTAACTGGCGAACTACTTACTCTAGCTTCCCGGCAACAATTAATAGACTGGATGGAGGCGGATAA
AGTTGCAGGACCACTTCTGCGCTCGGCCCTTCCGGCTGGCTGGTTTATTGCTGATAAATCTGGAGCCGGT
GAGCGTGGGTCTCGCGGTATCATTGCAGCACTGGGGCCAGATGGTAAGCCCTCCCGTATCGTAGTTATCT
ACACGACGGGGAGTCAGGCAACTATGGATGAACGAAATAGACAGATCGCTGAGATAGGTGCCTCACTGAT
TAAGCATTGGTAACTGTCAGACCAAGTTTACTCATATATACTTTAGATTGATTTAAAACTTCATTTTTAA
TTTAAAAGGATCTAGGTGAAGATCCTTTTTGATAATCTCATGACCAAAATCCCTTAACGTGAGTTTTCGT
TCCACTGAGCGTCAGACCCCGTAGAAAAGATCAAAGGATCTTCTTGAGATCCTTTTTTTCTGCGCGTAAT
CTGCTGCTTGCAAACAAAAAAACCACCGCTACCAGCGGTGGTTTGTTTGCCGGATCAAGAGCTACCAACT
CTTTTTCCGAAGGTAACTGGCTTCAGCAGAGCGCAGATACCAAATACTGTCCTTCTAGTGTAGCCGTAGT
TAGGCCACCACTTCAAGAACTCTGTAGCACCGCCTACATACCTCGCTCTGCTAATCCTGTTACCAGTGGC
TGCTGCCAGTGGCGATAAGTCGTGTCTTACCGGGTTGGACTCAAGACGATAGTTACCGGATAAGGCGCAG
CGGTCGGGCTGAACGGGGGGTTCGTGCACACAGCCCAGCTTGGAGCGAACGACCTACACCGAACTGAGAT
ACCTACAGCGTGAGCTATGAGAAAGCGCCACGCTTCCCGAAGGGAGAAAGGCGGACAGGTATCCGGTAAG
CGGCAGGGTCGGAACAGGAGAGCGCACGAGGGAGCTTCCAGGGGGAAACGCCTGGTATCTTTATAGTCCT
GTCGGGTTTCGCCACCTCTGACTTGAGCGTCGATTTTTGTGATGCTCGTCAGGGGGGCGGAGCCTATGGA
AAAACGCCAGCAACGCGGCCTTTTTACGGTTCCTGGCCTTTTGCTGGCCTTTTGCTCACATGTTCTTTCC
TGCGTTATCCCCTGATTCTGTGGATAACCGTATTACCGCCTTTGAGTGAGCTGATACCGCTCGCCGCAGC
CGAACGACCGAGCGCAGCGAGTCAGTGAGCGAGGAAGCGGAAGAGCGCCTGATGCGGTATTTTCTCCTTA
CGCATCTGTGCGGTATTTCACACCGCATATGGTGCACTCTCAGTACAATCTGCTCTGATGCCGCATAGTT
AAGCCAGTAAGCTTTTTGCAAAAGCCTAGGCCTCCAAAAAAGCCTCCTCACTACTTCTGGAATAGCTCAG
AGGCCGAGGCGGCCTCGGCCTCTGCATAAATAAAAAAAATTAGTCAGCCATGGGGCGGAGAATGGGCGGA
ACTGGGCGGAGTTAGGGGCGGGATGGGCGGAGTTAGGGGCGGGACTATGGTTGCTGACTAATTGAGATGC
ATGCTTTGCATACTTCTGCCTGCTGGGGAGCCTGGGGACTTTCCACACCTGGTTGCTGACTAATTGAGAT
GCATGCTTTGCATACTTCTGCCTGCTGGGGAGCCTGGGGACTTTCCACACCCTAACTGACACACATTCCA
CAGCCGGATCTACACTCCGCTATCGCTACGTGACTGGGTCATGGCTGCGCCCCGACACCCGCCAACACCC
GCTGACGCGCCCTGACGGGCTTGTCTGCTCCCGGCATCCGCTTACAGACAAGCTGTGACCGTCTCCGGGA
GCTGCATGTGTCAGAGGTTTTCACCGTCATCACCGAAACGCGCGAGGCAGCCAGCTTACCTCCCGGTGGT
GGGTCGGTGGTCCCTGGGCAGGGGTCTCCCGATCCCGGACGAGCCCCCAAATGAAAGACCCCCGCTGACG
GGTAGTCAATCACTCAGAGGAGACCCTCCCAAGGAACAGCGAGACCACAAGTCGGATGCAACTGCAAGAG
GGTTTATTGGATACACGGGTACCCGGGCGACTCAGTCAATCGGAGGACTGGCGCCCCGAGTGAGGGGTTG
TGGGCTCTTTTATTGAGCTCGGGGAGCAGAAGCGCGCGAACAGAAGCGAGAAGCGAACTGATTGGTTAGT
TCAAATAAGGCACAGGGTCATTTCAGGTCCTTGGGGCACCCTGGAAACATCTGATGGTTCTCTAGGGTCG
ACCCTGTTCCATCTGTTCCTGACCTTGATCTGAACTTCTCTATTCTCAGTTATGTATTTTTCCATGCCTT
GCAAAATGGCGTTACTTAAGCTAGCTTGCCAAACCTACAGGTGGGGTCTTTCATTCCCCCCTTTTTCTGG
AGACTAAATAAAATCTTTTATTTTATCTATGGCTCGTACTCTATAGGCTTCAGCTGGTGATATTGTTGAG
TCAAAACTAGAGCCTGGACCACTGATATCCTGTCTTTAACAAATTGGACTAATCGATAAGCTTATCTCTA
CACTGGCTCGATGGAGTCAGCCTAGTGTCCCTCGGAAAGCCTTGAGGTCCCTTTGGAGCAGTTCTGCACT
CGGCCTCTGCAGCGCTGCAGCCCTCGACTAGAGTCGGTGGGCCTCGGGGGCGGGTGCGGGGTCGGCGGGG
CCGCCCCGGGTGGCTTCGGTCGGAGCCATGGGGTCGTGCGCTCCTTTCGGTCGGGCGCTGCGGGTCGTGG
GGCGGGCGTCAGGCACCGGGCTTGCGGGTCATGCACCAGGTGCGCGGTCCTTCGGGCACCTCGACGTCGG
CGGTGACGGTGAAGCCGAGCCGCTCGTAGAAGGGGAGGTTGCGGGGCGCGGAGGTCTCCAGGAAGGCGGG
CACCCCGGCGCGCTCGGCCGC
