Features (pLannotate 1.2.2; 22 found; start..end, strand, type, name):
      2..381     +  enhancer       CMV enhancer: human cytomegalovirus immediate early enhancer
    382..585     +  promoter       CMV promoter: human cytomegalovirus (CMV) immediate early promoter
    586..761     +  LTR            5' LTR (truncated): truncated long terminal repeat from Moloney murine sarcoma virus
    883..1157    +  misc_feature   MESV Ψ (fragment): packaging signal of murine embryonic stem cell virus
   1224..1640    +  CDS            gag (truncated): truncated Moloney murine leukemia virus (MMLV) gag gene lacking the start codon
   1677..1980    +  enhancer       CMV enhancer: human cytomegalovirus immediate early enhancer
   1981..2184    +  promoter       CMV promoter: human cytomegalovirus (CMV) immediate early promoter
   2341..2736    +  CDS            BSD: blasticidin S deaminase; Aspergillus terreus BSD; confers resistance to blasticidin
   2800..2820    +  CDS            FLAG (fragment): FLAG® epitope tag, followed by an enterokinase cleavage site
   2941..3403    +  misc_feature   IRES: internal ribosome entry site (IRES) of the encephalomyocarditis virus (EMCV)
   3436..4035    +  CDS            PuroR: puromycin N-acetyltransferase; pac from Streptomyces alboniger; confers resistance to puromycin
   4085..4150    +  CDS            dmpM (fragment): DMPM_STRAD - Protein inferred from homology: Swiss-Prot protein existence level 3. From Streptomyces alboniger.
   4163..4234    +  CDS            Mos (fragment): MOS_MOUSE - Experimental evidence at transcript level: Swiss-Prot protein existence level 2. From Mus musculus (Mouse).
   4267..4367    +  CDS            env (fragment): murine leukemia virus gPr80 envelope polyprotein precursor; env; proteolytically cleaved into gp70SU and p15TM subunits
   4409..4834    +  LTR            3' LTR (ΔU3): self-inactivating 3' long terminal repeat (LTR) from Moloney murine leukemia virus
   4903..4943    +  CDS            rop (fragment): Rop protein, which maintains plasmids at low copy number; rop
   5045..5083    +  misc_feature   bom (fragment): basis of mobility region from pBR322
   5100..5429    +  promoter       SV40 promoter: SV40 enhancer and early promoter
   5435..5536    +  misc_feature   bom (fragment): basis of mobility region from pBR322
   5722..6310    -  rep_origin     ori: high-copy-number ColE1/pMB1/pBR322/pUC origin of replication
   6481..7341    -  CDS            AmpR: β-lactamase; bla; confers resistance to ampicillin, carbenicillin, and related antibiotics
   7342..7446    -  promoter       AmpR promoter: bla
>Addgene plasmid #68716 | pQCXIP-BSR-GFP11 Sequencing Result | analyzer sequence | sequence record 266149
TGACATTGATTATTGACTAGTTATTAATAGTAATCAATTACGGGGTCATTAGTTCATAGCCCATATATGG
AGTTCCGCGTTACATAACTTACGGTAAATGGCCCGCCTGGCTGACCGCCCAACGACCCCCGCCCATTGAC
GTCAATAATGACGTATGTTCCCATAGTAACGCCAATAGGGACTTTCCATTGACGTCAATGGGTGGAGTAT
TTACGGTAAACTGCCCACTTGGCAGTACATCAAGTGTATCATATGCCAAGTACGCCCCCTATTGACGTCA
ATGACGGTAAATGGCCCGCCTGGCATTATGCCCAGTACATGACCTTATGGGACTTTCCTACTTGGCAGTA
CATCTACGTATTAGTCATCGCTATTACCATGGTGATGCGGTTTTGGCAGTACATCAATGGGCGTGGATAG
CGGTTTGACTCACGGGGATTTCCAAGTCTCCACCCCATTGACGTCAATGGGAGTTTGTTTTGGCACCAAA
ATCAACGGGACTTTCCAAAATGTCGTAACAACTCCGCCCCATTGACGCAAATGGGCGGTAGGCGTGTACG
GTGGGAGGTCTATATAAGCAGAGCTCAATAAAAGAGCCCACAACCCCTCACTCGGCGCGCCAGTCTTCCG
ATAGACTGCGTCGCCCGGGTACCCGTATTCCCAATAAAGCCTCTTGCTGTTTGCATCCGAATCGTGGTCT
CGCTGTTCCTTGGGAGGGTCTCCTCTGAGTGATTGACTACCCACGACGGGGGTCTTTCATTTGGGGGCTC
GTCCGGGATTTGGAGACCCCTGCCCAGGGACCACCGACCCACCACCGGGAGGTAAGCTGGCCAGCAACTT
ATCTGTGTCTGTCCGATTGTCTAGTGTCTATGTTTGATGTTATGCGCCTGCGTCTGTACTAGTTAGCTAA
CTAGCTCTGTATCTGGCGGACCCGTGGTGGAACTGACGAGTTCTGAACACCCGGCCGCAACCCTGGGAGA
CGTCCCAGGGACTTTGGGGGCCGTTTTTGTGGCCCGACCTGAGGAAGGGAGTCGATGTGGAATCCGACCC
CGTCAGGATATGTGGTTCTGGTAGGAGACGAGAACCTAAAACAGTTCCCGCCTCCGTCTGAATTTTTGCT
TTCGGTTTGGAACCGAAGCCGCGCGTCTTGTCTGCTGCAGCGCTGCAGCATCGTTCTGTGTTGTCTCTGT
CTGACTGTGTTTCTGTATTTGTCTGAAAATTAGGGCCAGACTGTTACCACTCCCTTAAGTTTGACCTTAG
GTCACTGGAAAGATGTCGAGCGGATCGCTCACAACCAGTCGGTAGATGTCAAGAAGAGACGTTGGGTTAC
CTTCTGCTCTGCAGAATGGCCAACCTTTAACGTCGGATGGCCGCGAGACGGCACCTTTAACCGAGACCTC
ATCACCCAGGTTAAGATCAAGGTCTTTTCACCTGGCCCGCATGGACACCCAGACCAGGTCCCCTACATCG
TGACCTGGGAAGCCTTGGCTTTTGACCCCCCTCCCTGGGTCAAGCCCTTTGTACACCCTAAGCCTCCGCC
TCCTCTTCCTCCATCCGCCCCGTCTCTCCCCCTTGAACCTCCTCGTTCGACCCCGCCTCGATCCTCCCTT
TATCCAGCCCTCACTCCTTCTCTAGGCGCCGGAATTGAAGATCTGGGGGATCGATCCTCTAGAGTCCGTT
ACATAACTTACGGTAAATGGCCCGCCTGGCTGACCGCCCAACGACCCCCGCCCATTGACGTCAATAATGA
CGTATGTTCCCATAGTAACGCCAATAGGGACTTTCCATTGACGTCAATGGGTGGAGTATTTACGGTAAAC
TGCCCACTTGGCAGTACATCAAGTGTATCATATGCCAAGTACGCCCCCTATTGACGTCAATGACGGTAAA
TGGCCCGCCTGGCATTATGCCCAGTACATGACCTTATGGGACTTTCCTACTTGGCAGTACATCTACGTAT
TAGTCATCGCTATTACCATGGTGATGCGGTTTTGGCAGTACATCAATGGGCGTGGATAGCGGTTTGACTC
ACGGGGATTTCCAAGTCTCCACCCCATTGACGTCAATGGGAGTTTGTTTTGGCACCAAAATCAACGGGAC
TTTCCAAAATGTCGTAACAACTCCGCCCCATTGACGCAAATGGGCGGTAGGCGTGTACGGTGGGAGGTCT
ATATAAGCAGAGCTCGTTTAGTGAACCGTCAGATCGCCTGGAGACGCCATCCACGCTGTTTTGACCTCCA
TAGAAGACACCGGGACCGATCCAGCCTCCGCGGCCGGGAACGGTGCATTGGAACGGACCTGCAGGAATTG
ATCCGCGGCCGCAAGGTGAGGAACTAAACCATGGCCAAGCCTTTGTCTCAAGAAGAATCCACCCTCATTG
AAAGAGCAACGGCTACAATCAACAGCATCCCCATCTCTGAAGACTACAGCGTCGCCAGCGCAGCTCTCTC
TAGCGACGGCCGCATCTTCACTGGTGTCAATGTATATCATTTTACTGGGGGACCTTGTGCAGAACTCGTG
GTGCTGGGCACTGCTGCTGCTGCGGCAGCTGGCAACCTGACTTGTATCGTCGCGATCGGAAATGAGAACA
GGGGCATCTTGAGCCCCTGCGGACGGTGCCGACAGGTGCTTCTCGATCTGCATCCTGGGATCAAAGCCAT
AGTGAAGGACAGTGATGGACAGCCGACGGCAGTTGGGATTCGTGAATTGCTGCCCTCTGGTTATGTGTGG
GAGGGCGGATCCCTGCAGCGCGATCACATGGTCCTGCACGAGTACGTGAACGCCGCCGGGATCACTGACT
ACAAGGACGACGACGACAAGTGATATCGAATTCCGCCCCTCCCCCCCCCCTAACGTTACTGGCCGAAGCC
GCTTGGAATAAGGCCGGTGTGCGTTTGTCTATATGTTATTTTCCACCATATTGCCGTCTTTTGGCAATGT
GAGGGCCCGGAAACCTGGCCCTGTCTTCTTGACGAGCATTCCTAGGGGTCTTTCCCCTCTCGCCAAAGGA
ATGCAAGGTCTGTTGAATGTCGTGAAGGAAGCAGTTCCTCTGGAAGCTTCTTGAAGACAAACAACGTCTG
TAGCGACCCTTTGCAGGCAGCGGAACCCCCCACCTGGCGACAGGTGCCTCTGCGGCCAAAAGCCACGTGT
ATAAGATACACCTGCAAAGGCGGCACAACCCCAGTGCCACGTTGTGAGTTGGATAGTTGTGGAAAGAGTC
AAATGGCTCTCCTCAAGCGTATTCAACAAGGGGCTGAAGGATGCCCAGAAGGTACCCCATTGTATGGGAT
CTGATCTGGGGCCTCGGTGCACATGCTTTACATGTGTTTAGTCGAGGTTAAAAAAACGTCTAGGCCCCCC
GAACCACGGGGACGTGGTTTTCCTTTGAAAAACACGATGATAAGCTTGCCACAACCCACAAGGAGACGAC
CTTCCATGACCGAGTACAAGCCCACGGTGCGCCTCGCCACCCGCGACGACGTCCCCCGGGCCGTACGCAC
CCTCGCCGCCGCGTTCGCCGACTACCCCGCCACGCGCCACACCGTCGACCCGGACCGCCACATCGAGCGG
GTCACCGAGCTGCAAGAACTCTTCCTCACGCGCGTCGGGCTCGACATCGGCAAGGTGTGGGTCGCGGACG
ACGGCGCCGCGGTGGCGGTCTGGACCACGCCGGAGAGCGTCGAAGCGGGGGCGGTGTTCGCCGAGATCGG
CCCGCGCATGGCCGAGTTGAGCGGTTCCCGGCTGGCCGCGCAGCAACAGATGGAAGGCCTCCTGGCGCCG
CACCGGCCCAAGGAGCCCGCGTGGTTCCTGGCCACCGTCGGCGTCTCGCCCGACCACCAGGGCAAGGGTC
TGGGCAGCGCCGTCGTGCTCCCCGGAGTGGAGGCGGCCGAGCGCGCCGGGGTGCCCGCCTTCCTGGAGAC
CTCCGCGCCCCGCAACCTCCCCTTCTACGAGCGGCTCGGCTTCACCGTCACCGCCGACGTCGAGGTGCCC
GAAGGACCGCGCACCTGGTGCATGACCCGCAAGCCCGGTGCCTGACGCCCGCCCCACGACCCGCAGCGCC
CGACCGAAAGGAGCGCACGACCCCATGGCTCCGACCGAAGCCACCCGGGGCGGCCCCGCCGACCCCGCAC
CCGCCCCCGAGGCCCACCGACTCTAGTCGAGGGCTGCAGCGCTGCAGAGGCCGAGTGCAGAACTGCTCCA
AAGGGACCTCAAGGCTTTCCGAGGGACACTAGGCTGACTCCATCGAGCCAGTGTAGAGATAAGCTTATCG
ATTAGTCCAATTTGTTAAAGACAGGATATCAGTGGTCCAGGCTCTAGTTTTGACTCAACAATATCACCAG
CTGAAGCCTATAGAGTACGAGCCATAGATAAAATAAAAGATTTTATTTAGTCTCCAGAAAAAGGGGGGAA
TGAAAGACCCCACCTGTAGGTTTGGCAAGCTAGCTTAAGTAACGCCATTTTGCAAGGCATGGAAAAATAC
ATAACTGAGAATAGAGAAGTTCAGATCAAGGTCAGGAACAGATGGAACAGGGTCGACCCTAGAGAACCAT
CAGATGTTTCCAGGGTGCCCCAAGGACCTGAAATGACCCTGTGCCTTATTTGAACTAACCAATCAGTTCG
CTTCTCGCTTCTGTTCGCGCGCTTCTGCTCCCCGAGCTCAATAAAAGAGCCCACAACCCCTCACTCGGGG
CGCCAGTCCTCCGATTGACTGAGTCGCCCGGGTACCCGTGTATCCAATAAACCCTCTTGCAGTTGCATCC
GACTTGTGGTCTCGCTGTTCCTTGGGAGGGTCTCCTCTGAGTGATTGACTACCCGTCAGCGGGGGTCTTT
CATTTGGGGGCTCGTCCGGGATCGGGAGACCCCTGCCCAGGGACCACCGACCCACCACCGGGAGGTAAGC
TGGCTGCCTCGCGCGTTTCGGTGATGACGGTGAAAACCTCTGACACATGCAGCTCCCGGAGACGGTCACA
GCTTGTCTGTAAGCGGATGCCGGGAGCAGACAAGCCCGTCAGGGCGCGTCAGCGGGTGTTGGCGGGTGTC
GGGGCGCAGCCATGACCCAGTCACGTAGCGATAGCGGAGTGTAGATCCGGCTGTGGAATGTGTGTCAGTT
AGGGTGTGGAAAGTCCCCAGGCTCCCCAGCAGGCAGAAGTATGCAAAGCATGCATCTCAATTAGTCAGCA
ACCAGGTGTGGAAAGTCCCCAGGCTCCCCAGCAGGCAGAAGTATGCAAAGCATGCATCTCAATTAGTCAG
CAACCATAGTCCCGCCCCTAACTCCGCCCATCCCGCCCCTAACTCCGCCCAGTTCCGCCCATTCTCCGCC
CCATGGCTGACTAATTTTTTTTATTTATGCAGAGGCCGAGGCCGCCTCGGCCTCTGAGCTATTCCAGAAG
TAGTGAGGAGGCTTTTTTGGAGGCCTAGGCTTTTGCAAAAAGCTTACTGGCTTAACTATGCGGCATCAGA
GCAGATTGTACTGAGAGTGCACCATATGCGGTGTGAAATACCGCACAGATGCGTAAGGAGAAAATACCGC
ATCAGGCGCTCTTCCGCTTCCTCGCTCACTGACTCGCTGCGCTCGGTCGTTCGGCTGCGGCGAGCGGTAT
CAGCTCACTCAAAGGCGGTAATACGGTTATCCACAGAATCAGGGGATAACGCAGGAAAGAACATGTGAGC
AAAAGGCCAGCAAAAGGCCAGGAACCGTAAAAAGGCCGCGTTGCTGGCGTTTTTCCATAGGCTCCGCCCC
CCTGACGAGCATCACAAAAATCGACGCTCAAGTCAGAGGTGGCGAAACCCGACAGGACTATAAAGATACC
AGGCGTTTCCCCCTGGAAGCTCCCTCGTGCGCTCTCCTGTTCCGACCCTGCCGCTTACCGGATACCTGTC
CGCCTTTCTCCCTTCGGGAAGCGTGGCGCTTTCTCATAGCTCACGCTGTAGGTATCTCAGTTCGGTGTAG
GTCGTTCGCTCCAAGCTGGGCTGTGTGCACGAACCCCCCGTTCAGCCCGACCGCTGCGCCTTATCCGGTA
ACTATCGTCTTGAGTCCAACCCGGTAAGACACGACTTATCGCCACTGGCAGCAGCCACTGGTAACAGGAT
TAGCAGAGCGAGGTATGTAGGCGGTGCTACAGAGTTCTTGAAGTGGTGGCCTAACTACGGCTACACTAGA
AGGACAGTATTTGGTATCTGCGCTCTGCTGAAGCCAGTTACCTTCGGAAAAAGAGTTGGTAGCTCTTGAT
CCGGCAAACAAACCACCGCTGGTAGCGGTGGTTTTTTTGTTTGCAAGCAGCAGATTACGCGCAGAAAAAA
AGGATCTCAAGAAGATCCTTTGATCTTTTCTACGGGGTCTGACGCTCAGTGGAACGAAAACTCACGTTAA
GGGATTTTGGTCATGAGATTATCAAAAAGGATCTTCACCTAGATCCTTTTAAATTAAAAATGAAGTTTTA
AATCAATCTAAAGTATATATGAGTAAACTTGGTCTGACAGTTACCAATGCTTAATCAGTGAGGCACCTAT
CTCAGCGATCTGTCTATTTCGTTCATCCATAGTTGCCTGACTCCCCGTCGTGTAGATAACTACGATACGG
GAGGGCTTACCATCTGGCCCCAGTGCTGCAATGATACCGCGAGACCCACGCTCACCGGCTCCAGATTTAT
CAGCAATAAACCAGCCAGCCGGAAGGGCCGAGCGCAGAAGTGGTCCTGCAACTTTATCCGCCTCCATCCA
GTCTATTAATTGTTGCCGGGAAGCTAGAGTAAGTAGTTCGCCAGTTAATAGTTTGCGCAACGTTGTTGCC
ATTGCTGCAGGCATCGTGGTGTCACGCTCGTCGTTTGGTATGGCTTCATTCAGCTCCGGTTCCCAACGAT
CAAGGCGAGTTACATGATCCCCCATGTTGTGCAAAAAAGCGGTTAGCTCCTTCGGTCCTCCGATCGTTGT
CAGAAGTAAGTTGGCCGCAGTGTTATCACTCATGGTTATGGCAGCACTGCATAATTCTCTTACTGTCATG
CCATCCGTAAGATGCTTTTCTGTGACTGGTGAGTACTCAACCAAGTCATTCTGAGAATAGTGTATGCGGC
GACCGAGTTGCTCTTGCCCGGCGTCAACACGGGATAATACCGCGCCACATAGCAGAACTTTAAAAGTGCT
CATCATTGGAAAACGTTCTTCGGGGCGAAAACTCTCAAGGATCTTACCGCTGTTGAGATCCAGTTCGATG
TAACCCACTCGTGCACCCAACTGATCTTCAGCATCTTTTACTTTCACCAGCGTTTCTGGGTGAGCAAAAA
CAGGAAGGCAAAATGCCGCAAAAAAGGGAATAAGGGCGACACGGAAATGTTGAATACTCATACTCTTCCT
TTTTCAATATTATTGAAGCATTTATCAGGGTTATTGTCTCATGAGCGGATACATATTTGAATGTATTTAG
AAAAATAAACAAATAGGGGTTCCGCGCACATTTCCCCGAAAAGTGCCACCTGACGTCTAAGAAACCATTA
TTATCATGACATTAACCTATAAAAATAGGCGTATCACGAGGCCCTTTCGTCTTCAAGAATTAGCTTGGCC
ATTGCATACGTTGTATCCATATCATAATATGTACATTTATATTGGCTCATGTCCAACATTACCGCCATGT
