>Addgene plasmid #68716 | pQCXIP-BSR-GFP11 | addgene partial sequence | sequence record 135125 | pCDH-rev 5'-GCATTCCTTTGGCGAGAG-3'
AGGGCCAGGTTTCCGGGCCCTCACATTGCCAAAAGACGGCAATATGGTGGAAAATAACATATAGACAAAC
GCACACCGGCCTTATTCCAAGCGGCTTCGGCCAGTAACGTTAGGGGGGGGGGAGGGAGAGGGGGGGGGGG
GGGGGGGGCGGAATTCGATATCACTTGTCGTCGTCGTCCTTGTAGTCAGTGATCCCGGCGGCGTTCACGT
ACTCGTGCAGGACCATGTGATCGCGCTGCAGGGATCCGCCCTCCCACACATAACCAGAGGGCAGCAATTC
ACGAATCCCAACTGCCGTCGGCTGTCCATCACTGTCCTTCACTATGGCTTTGATCCCAGGATGCAAATCG
AGAAGCACCTGTCGGCACCGTCCGCAGGGGCTCAAGATGCCCCTGTTCTCATTTCCGATCGCGACGATAC
AAGTCAGGTTGCCAGCTGCCGCAGCAGCAGCAGTGCCCAGCACCACGAGTTCTGCACAAGGTCCCCCAGT
AAAATGATATACATTGACACCAGTGAAGATGCGGCCGTCGCTAGAGAGAGCTGCGCTGGCGACGCTGTAG
TCTTCAAAGATGGGGATGCTGTTGATTGTAGCCGTTGCTCTTTCAATGAGGGTGGATTCTTCTTGAGACA
AAGGCTTGGCCATGGTTTAGTTCCTCACCTTGCGGCCGCGGATCAATTCCTGCAGGTCCGTTCCAATGCA
CCGTTCCCGGCCGCGGAGGCTGGATCGGTCCCGGTGTCTTCTATGGAGGTCAAAACAGCG
